>Addgene plasmid #182151 | pU6-Sp-gRNA-IDS_DF_C2c_attB_rev | addgene full sequence | sequence record 355665 | Addgene NGS Result
GACGTCGCTAGCTGTACAAAAAAGCAGGCTTTAAAGGAACCAATTCAGTCGACTGGATCCGGTACCAAGG
TCGGGCAGGAAGAGGGCCTATTTCCCATGATTCCTTCATATTTGCATATACGATACAAGGCTGTTAGAGA
GATAATTAGAATTAATTTGACTGTAAACACAAAGATATTAGTACAAAATACGTGACGTAGAAAGTAATAA
TTTCTTGGGTAGTTTGCAGTTTTAAAATTATGTTTTAAAATGGACTATCATATGCTTACCGTAACTTGAA
AGTATTTCGATTTCTTGGCTTTATATATCTTGTGGAAAGGACGAAACACCGTTTTGGTTTACCCTATCTA
GTTTTAGAGCTAGAAATAGCAAGTTAAAATAAGGCTAGTCCGTTATCAACTTGAAAAAGTGGCACCGAGT
CGGTGCATGATCCTGACGACGGAGACCGCCGTCGTCGACAAGCCATAGGGTAAACCATTTTTTTAAGCTT
GGGCCGCTCGAGGTACCTCTCTACATATGACATGTGAGCAAAAGGCCAGCAAAAGGCCAGGAACCGTAAA
AAGGCCGCGTTGCTGGCGTTTTTCCATAGGCTCCGCCCCCCTGACGAGCATCACAAAAATCGACGCTCAA
GTCAGAGGTGGCGAAACCCGACAGGACTATAAAGATACCAGGCGTTTCCCCCTGGAAGCTCCCTCGTGCG
CTCTCCTGTTCCGACCCTGCCGCTTACCGGATACCTGTCCGCCTTTCTCCCTTCGGGAAGCGTGGCGCTT
TCTCATAGCTCACGCTGTAGGTATCTCAGTTCGGTGTAGGTCGTTCGCTCCAAGCTGGGCTGTGTGCACG
AACCCCCCGTTCAGCCCGACCGCTGCGCCTTATCCGGTAACTATCGTCTTGAGTCCAACCCGGTAAGACA
CGACTTATCGCCACTGGCAGCAGCCACTGGTAACAGGATTAGCAGAGCGAGGTATGTAGGCGGTGCTACA
GAGTTCTTGAAGTGGTGGCCTAACTACGGCTACACTAGAAGAACAGTATTTGGTATCTGCGCTCTGCTGA
AGCCAGTTACCTTCGGAAAAAGAGTTGGTAGCTCTTGATCCGGCAAACAAACCACCGCTGGTAGCGGTGG
TTTTTTTGTTTGCAAGCAGCAGATTACGCGCAGAAAAAAAGGATCTCAAGAAGATCCTTTGATCTTTTCT
ACGGGGTCTGACGCTCAGTGGAACGAAAACTCACGTTAAGGGATTTTGGTCATGAGATTATCAAAAAGGA
TCTTCACCTAGATCCTTTTAAATTAAAAATGAAGTTTTAAATCAATCTAAAGTATATATGAGTAAACTTG
GTCTGACAGTTACCAATGCTTAATCAGTGAGGCACCTATCTCAGCGATCTGTCTATTTCGTTCATCCATA
GTTGCCTGACTCCCCGTCGTGTAGATAACTACGATACGGGAGGGCTTACCATCTGGCCCCAGTGCTGCAA
TGATACCGCGAGACCCACGCTCACCGGCTCCAGATTTATCAGCAATAAACCAGCCAGCCGGAAGGGCCGA
GCGCAGAAGTGGTCCTGCAACTTTATCCGCCTCCATCCAGTCTATTAATTGTTGCCGGGAAGCTAGAGTA
AGTAGTTCGCCAGTTAATAGTTTGCGCAACGTTGTTGCCATTGCTACAGGCATCGTGGTGTCACGCTCGT
CGTTTGGTATGGCTTCATTCAGCTCCGGTTCCCAACGATCAAGGCGAGTTACATGATCCCCCATGTTGTG
CAAAAAAGCGGTTAGCTCCTTCGGTCCTCCGATCGTTGTCAGAAGTAAGTTGGCCGCAGTGTTATCACTC
ATGGTTATGGCAGCACTGCATAATTCTCTTACTGTCATGCCATCCGTAAGATGCTTTTCTGTGACTGGTG
AGTACTCAACCAAGTCATTCTGAGAATAGTGTATGCGGCGACCGAGTTGCTCTTGCCCGGCGTCAATACG
GGATAATACCGCGCCACATAGCAGAACTTTAAAAGTGCTCATCATTGGAAAACGTTCTTCGGGGCGAAAA
CTCTCAAGGATCTTACCGCTGTTGAGATCCAGTTCGATGTAACCCACTCGTGCACCCAACTGATCTTCAG
CATCTTTTACTTTCACCAGCGTTTCTGGGTGAGCAAAAACAGGAAGGCAAAATGCCGCAAAAAAGGGAAT
AAGGGCGACACGGAAATGTTGAATACTCATACTCTTCCTTTTTCAATATTATTGAAGCATTTATCAGGGT
TATTGTCTCATGAGCGGATACATATTTGAATGTATTTAGAAAAATAAACAAATAGGGGTTCCGCGCACAT
TTCCCCGAAAAGTGCCACCT
Features (pLannotate 1.2.2; 6 found; start..end, strand, type, name):
     13..30      +  protein_bind   attB1 (fragment): mutant version of attB; recombination site for the Gateway® BP reaction BP Clonase™
     82..322     +  promoter       U6 promoter: RNA polymerase III promoter for human U6 snRNA
    351..426     +  misc_RNA       gRNA scaffold: guide RNA scaffold for the Streptococcus pyogenes CRISPR/Cas9 system
    581..1169    -  rep_origin     ori: high-copy-number ColE1/pMB1/pBR322/pUC origin of replication
   1340..2200    -  CDS            AmpR: β-lactamase; bla; confers resistance to ampicillin, carbenicillin, and related antibiotics
   2201..2305    -  promoter       AmpR promoter: bla
