[The description below was written by a language model from this plasmid's Addgene catalogue record and pLannotate feature annotations shown in this document.]
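Description:
pU6-Sp-gRNA-IDS_DF_C2c_attB_rev is a compact (about 2.3 kb) mammalian expression plasmid on the pU6 backbone that delivers a single prime editing guide RNA (pegRNA) to human cells. It is maintained in E. coli through a high-copy ColE1/pUC-type origin of replication and selected with ampicillin via the β-lactamase gene and its native promoter. It carries no mammalian selection marker or reporter, so it is suited to transient transfection.

The payload is a 147 bp pegRNA insert placed downstream of the human U6 promoter, an RNA polymerase III promoter commonly used for small RNAs. The annotated Streptococcus pyogenes Cas9 gRNA scaffold lies a short distance after the promoter. By standard pegRNA design, this leaves room for the spacer ahead of the scaffold, and the 3' extension that serves as the reverse-transcription template and primer binding site follows it, although these parts are not individually annotated. The insert was assembled by Golden Gate cloning into a pegRNA acceptor vector using BsaI sites that were destroyed in the process. The feature table also lists a short attB1 (Gateway) fragment upstream of the U6 promoter. This lies in the backbone, outside the pegRNA, and should not be confused with the attB site the pegRNA is designed to write.

The stated purpose is to install a reverse-orientation attB attachment site at the human IDS locus by twin prime editing. In that approach, two pegRNAs targeting opposite strands template complementary new sequence, so this plasmid would be used with a partner pegRNA and a prime editor, neither of which it encodes. The installed attB site can then serve as a landing pad for recombinase-mediated integration or inversion, though the record does not name the recombinase.
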