Addgene plasmid #182151: pU6-Sp-gRNA-IDS_DF_C2c_attB_rev
Purpose: To insert attB-rev attachment site at IDS in human cells via twinPE
Depositing lab: David Liu. Depositing organization: Broad Institute. Publication: Programmable deletion, replacement, integration and inversion of large DNA sequences with twin prime editing. Anzalone AV, Gao XD, Podracky CJ, Nelson AT, Koblan LW, Raguram A, Levy JM, Mercer JAM, Liu DR. Nat Biotechnol. 2022 May;40(5):731-740. doi: 10.1038/s41587-021-01133-w. Epub 2021 Dec 9. PubMed 34887556.
Backbone
  Vector backbone: pU6
  Total vector size (bp): 2327
  Vector type: Mammalian Expression
Growth in bacteria
  Bacterial resistance: Ampicillin, 100 μg/mL
  Growth temperature: 37°C
  Growth strain: DH5alpha
  Copy number: High Copy
Gene/Insert
  Gene/Insert name: IDS-C2c-attBrev pegRNA
  Insert size (bp): 147
  Promoter: hU6
  Cloning method: Restriction Enzyme; 5′ cloning site BsaI (destroyed during cloning); 3′ cloning site BsaI (destroyed during cloning)
  Sequencing primers: 5′ gactatcatatgcttaccgt; 3′ TCCTGTTACCAGTGGCTGCT
Terms and licenses: Academic/Nonprofit Terms; Industry Terms: Not Available to Industry
Depositor comments: The parent vector used for cloning pegRNA constructs via Golden Gate has been deposited to Addgene previously. The name of the parent vector is pU6-pegRNA-GG-acceptor and the Addgene number is 132777.
How to cite: pU6-Sp-gRNA-IDS_DF_C2c_attB_rev was a gift from David Liu (Addgene plasmid # 182151 ; http://n2t.net/addgene:182151 ; RRID:Addgene_182151)
